Addgene plasmid #241065: pDMJ2-SARS-CoV-2-Spike (BA.2.12.1-4a)
Purpose: Expresses SARS-CoV-2 spike (BA.2.12.1-4a) protein for creating pseudotyped virus
Depositing lab: Jeremy Luban. Depositing organization: University of Massachusetts, Worcester. Publication: Computationally designed proteins mimic antibody immune evasion in viral evolution. Youssef N, Gurev S, Ghantous F, Brock KP, Jaimes JA, Thadani NN, Dauphin A, Sherman AC, Yurkovetskiy L, Soto D, Estanboulieh R, Kotzen B, Notin P, Kollasch AW, Cohen AA, Dross SE, Erasmus J, Fuller DH, Bjorkman PJ, Lemieux JE, Luban J, Seaman MS, Marks DS. Immunity. 2025 May 6:S1074-7613(25)00178-5. doi: 10.1016/j.immuni.2025.04.015. PubMed 40345199.
Backbone
  Vector backbone: pDMJ2
  Vector type: Mammalian Expression
Growth in bacteria
  Bacterial resistance: Ampicillin, 100 μg/mL
  Growth temperature: 37°C
  Growth strain: DH5alpha
  Copy number: High Copy
Gene/Insert
  Gene/Insert name: Spike (BA.2.12.1-4a)
  Species: SARS-CoV-2
  Mutation: T19I,P25del,P26del,A27S,T76I,G142D,M153S,V213G,G339D,S371F,S373P,S375F,T376A,D405N,R408S,K417N,N440K,L452Q,Y473F,S477N,T478K,E484A,Q493R,Q498R,N501Y,Y505H,D614G,H655Y,N679K,P681H,S704L,N764K,D796Y,Q954H,N969K
  Entrez Gene: S (a.k.a. GU280_gp02, spike glycoprotein)
  Cloning method: Gene Synthesis
Terms and licenses: Academic/Nonprofit Terms; Industry Terms: Not Available to Industry
How to cite: pDMJ2-SARS-CoV-2-Spike (BA.2.12.1-4a) was a gift from Jeremy Luban (Addgene plasmid # 241065 ; http://n2t.net/addgene:241065 ; RRID:Addgene_241065)
