[The description below was written by a language model from this plasmid's Addgene catalogue record and pLannotate feature annotations shown in this document.]
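Description:
pDMJ2-SARS-CoV-2-Spike (BA.2.12.1-4a) is a 7,386-nt mammalian expression plasmid built on the pDMJ2 backbone that encodes a variant SARS-CoV-2 spike glycoprotein for making pseudotyped virus. It is propagated in E. coli as a high-copy plasmid through a ColE1/pUC-type origin and selected with ampicillin via the β-lactamase gene under its native bla promoter. A small fragment of the pBR322 bom region is also annotated in the backbone. No mammalian selection marker or viral packaging element appears in the feature table, consistent with a plasmid meant for transient transfection.

The spike open reading frame, made by gene synthesis, spans about 3.76 kb and is driven by the human cytomegalovirus immediate-early enhancer and promoter. Between the promoter and the coding sequence lie a fragment of the HTLV-1 5' LTR and a fragment of modified CMV intron A. These leader elements are commonly combined with CMV to boost transcript processing and translation. A bovine growth hormone polyadenylation signal terminates the transcript. No epitope tag or reporter is annotated.

The insert carries a long list of substitutions and a two-residue deletion relative to the reference spike, including changes in the N-terminal domain (such as T19I, G142D, M153S, V213G), many in the receptor-binding domain (such as K417N, L452Q, Y473F, E484A, N501Y), D614G, changes near the furin cleavage site (N679K, P681H), and S2 changes. The "4a" name and the associated publication on computationally designed proteins that mimic antibody escape suggest a designed derivative of the BA.2.12.1 Omicron lineage, though the record does not say which mutations are designed. The plasmid supplies the envelope protein for pseudovirus production; the record does not specify the particle system or the downstream assays.
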