Features (pLannotate 1.2.2; 10 found; start..end, strand, type, name):
      1..3759    +  CDS            S: SPIKE_SARS2 - Experimental evidence at protein level: Swiss-Prot protein existence level 1. [Spike glycoprotein]: May down-regulate host tetherin (BST2) by lysosomal degradation, thereby counteracting its antiviral activity. From Severe acute respiratory syndrome coronavirus 2 (2019-nCoV) (SARS-CoV-2).
   3782..4006    +  polyA_signal   bGH poly(A) signal: bovine growth hormone polyadenylation signal
   4421..5009    -  rep_origin     ori: high-copy-number ColE1/pMB1/pBR322/pUC origin of replication
   5180..6040    -  CDS            AmpR: β-lactamase; bla; confers resistance to ampicillin, carbenicillin, and related antibiotics
   6041..6145    -  promoter       AmpR promoter: bla
   6185..6242    +  misc_feature   bom (fragment): basis of mobility region from pBR322
   6328..6707    +  enhancer       CMV enhancer: human cytomegalovirus immediate early enhancer
   6708..6911    +  promoter       CMV promoter: human cytomegalovirus (CMV) immediate early promoter
   7000..7227    +  LTR            5' LTR (truncated) (fragment): truncated 5' long terminal repeat (LTR) from human T-cell leukemia virus (HTLV) type 1
   7231..7341    +  intron         CMV intron (fragment): modified intron A from human cytomegalovirus
>Addgene plasmid #241065 | pDMJ2-SARS-CoV-2-Spike (BA.2.12.1-4a) | addgene full sequence | sequence record 486190 | Addgene NGS Result
ATGTTCGTGTTTCTGGTTCTTCTTCCCCTGGTGTCTAGTCAGTGCGTCAACTTGATCACGCGAACACAGC
TGAGCTACACCAATTCCTTTACACGAGGCGTCTACTATCCCGACAAGGTGTTCCGAAGCAGTGTTTTGCA
CTCCACGCAGGACCTTTTCTTGCCCTTCTTCTCAAATGTGACTTGGTTTCATGCAATACACGTATCCGGG
ACTAATGGCATCAAGAGATTCGACAATCCCGTGTTGCCTTTTAACGACGGCGTGTATTTTGCCAGTACAG
AAAAGAGCAATATTATCCGGGGATGGATCTTCGGCACGACTCTGGATAGTAAAACACAATCCCTGCTGAT
CGTGAATAATGCGACAAACGTCGTCATAAAAGTCTGCGAGTTCCAGTTCTGCAACGACCCTTTCCTCGAC
GTGTATTACCATAAGAACAATAAATCTTGGAGCGAAAGTGAGTTTCGCGTGTACTCCAGTGCAAATAACT
GTACTTTTGAGTACGTAAGCCAGCCTTTCCTGATGGACCTCGAAGGGAAACAGGGGAACTTTAAGAACCT
GCGCGAATTCGTGTTCAAGAACATCGACGGTTATTTTAAAATATACAGCAAGCACACCCCTATTAACCTG
GGCAGAGATTTGCCACAAGGTTTTAGCGCCCTGGAACCCCTCGTGGACCTTCCTATCGGCATCAACATCA
CGCGCTTCCAAACTCTGCTCGCACTGCATCGGTCTTATCTGACCCCTGGAGATTCATCCTCAGGATGGAC
CGCGGGTGCTGCTGCATATTATGTGGGATATCTGCAGCCTAGGACCTTCCTGCTCAAATACAACGAGAAC
GGCACCATCACTGACGCTGTTGATTGCGCGCTGGACCCATTGTCTGAAACCAAATGCACACTGAAAAGCT
TCACAGTCGAGAAGGGCATTTACCAGACGAGCAACTTCAGAGTTCAGCCCACAGAGAGCATCGTTCGCTT
CCCCAACATTACCAATTTGTGCCCATTCGACGAGGTCTTTAACGCAACTAGATTTGCCAGTGTTTACGCC
TGGAACAGGAAACGGATATCCAATTGCGTGGCCGATTACAGCGTACTGTACAATTTCGCTCCCTTTTTCG
CCTTTAAATGCTACGGTGTCTCCCCTACGAAGCTGAATGATCTGTGCTTTACTAATGTCTATGCGGACAG
CTTCGTTATTAGAGGTAACGAGGTCAGCCAAATCGCCCCAGGGCAGACTGGAAACATAGCCGACTACAAT
TACAAACTGCCAGATGATTTCACCGGCTGCGTCATCGCCTGGAACTCCAATAAGCTCGATAGTAAAGTGG
GCGGCAATTACAACTATCAGTATAGGCTGTTTCGAAAGAGCAACCTGAAACCTTTTGAGCGGGACATTTC
AACAGAGATCTTCCAGGCCGGAAACAAGCCCTGCAACGGGGTCGCCGGGTTCAATTGTTACTTCCCGCTG
CGGAGCTATGGATTTCGGCCGACTTACGGCGTTGGCCACCAGCCATATCGGGTGGTGGTGCTGTCATTTG
AGCTGCTTCATGCGCCTGCTACAGTATGTGGGCCTAAAAAGTCTACCAATCTGGTGAAAAATAAGTGCGT
GAACTTCAACTTCAATGGCCTCACCGGGACAGGCGTGTTGACAGAATCCAATAAGAAATTCCTGCCATTC
CAGCAGTTCGGCAGGGATATCGCAGACACGACCGATGCGGTGCGAGATCCCCAGACATTGGAGATTCTGG
ACATTACTCCTTGTTCTTTTGGAGGAGTGAGTGTTATTACTCCCGGCACAAATACCTCAAATCAAGTCGC
TGTGCTGTATCAAGGTGTAAACTGTACCGAGGTCCCCGTGGCTATTCACGCCGACCAGCTGACCCCAACA
TGGCGGGTATACAGCACCGGTTCTAATGTATTCCAGACCAGAGCCGGCTGCCTCATTGGAGCCGAGTACG
TGAACAACTCTTATGAATGTGATATACCGATTGGAGCAGGTATCTGCGCCTCTTATCAGACCCAGACAAA
GAGCCACAGAAGGGCTAGGAGCGTGGCCTCCCAGTCCATAATCGCCTATACAATGTCACTGGGGGCTGAA
AATCTGGTGGCATACAGTAACAACTCTATCGCTATCCCCACAAATTTTACCATCTCTGTGACTACAGAGA
TCCTGCCAGTGTCTATGACTAAAACCTCCGTGGACTGTACCATGTACATCTGTGGTGATAGCACCGAATG
TTCCAACCTGCTCCTGCAGTACGGCAGCTTCTGCACACAGCTGAAGAGGGCACTGACAGGAATCGCCGTC
GAACAGGATAAGAACACTCAGGAGGTGTTTGCGCAGGTTAAGCAGATTTACAAGACGCCACCAATCAAGT
ACTTCGGTGGGTTCAATTTCTCTCAAATTCTGCCTGATCCTTCTAAGCCATCTAAGCGGAGCTTTATAGA
GGATTTGCTCTTTAATAAGGTGACCCTCGCCGATGCTGGATTTATTAAGCAGTATGGCGACTGTTTGGGA
GACATTGCTGCTCGCGATCTGATATGTGCCCAGAAATTCAACGGGCTGACCGTACTCCCACCGCTGCTCA
CTGATGAGATGATCGCACAATATACCAGCGCCCTGCTGGCCGGCACTATTACATCCGGCTGGACGTTCGG
AGCAGGAGCCGCACTGCAAATACCTTTTGCCATGCAGATGGCATATCGCTTCAATGGGATCGGGGTGACC
CAGAACGTCCTGTACGAAAACCAGAAACTTATCGCTAACCAGTTCAATTCCGCCATTGGTAAAATCCAGG
ACAGCTTGAGTTCCACAGCCAGCGCCCTCGGGAAATTGCAAGATGTAGTCAATCACAATGCACAAGCCCT
GAATACTCTCGTCAAGCAACTGTCATCCAAGTTCGGTGCTATATCCTCCGTGCTGAATGATATCCTTAGT
AGATTGGATAAGGTGGAGGCAGAAGTCCAGATCGACCGGCTTATTACTGGAAGGCTGCAGAGTCTGCAGA
CGTACGTCACGCAGCAGCTTATCAGAGCCGCCGAGATTAGAGCATCTGCGAATCTGGCTGCTACAAAGAT
GAGTGAATGCGTGCTCGGGCAATCAAAGCGGGTCGACTTTTGTGGGAAGGGGTACCACCTCATGAGCTTC
CCCCAATCCGCCCCACATGGCGTTGTGTTCCTGCATGTTACTTACGTTCCCGCTCAAGAGAAGAACTTTA
CTACCGCTCCGGCGATCTGCCACGACGGTAAGGCACACTTTCCACGCGAAGGCGTCTTTGTTAGCAATGG
AACACACTGGTTTGTTACCCAGAGGAACTTTTATGAGCCCCAGATAATCACAACCGACAACACATTCGTA
TCTGGGAACTGTGACGTAGTTATTGGGATCGTGAACAACACCGTGTACGATCCTCTCCAACCGGAACTTG
ACTCTTTCAAGGAGGAACTGGATAAGTACTTTAAGAATCACACCTCACCCGATGTTGACCTCGGCGACAT
TTCAGGAATTAATGCTAGCGTGGTGAACATCCAGAAAGAGATTGATAGACTTAACGAAGTGGCCAAGAAC
CTCAACGAATCACTTATTGACCTGCAGGAGCTGGGAAAATATGAGCAGTACATTAAATGGCCTTGGTACA
TTTGGCTGGGCTTTATAGCAGGCCTGATCGCTATCGTCATGGTGACCATCATGCTTTGTTGTATGACTAG
CTGCTGCAGCTGCCTCAAGGGCTGTTGTAGCTGCGGCTCTTGCTGTAAATAATGATGAGGATCCAGATCT
GCTGTGCCTTCTAGTTGCCAGCCATCTGTTGTTTGCCCCTCCCCCGTGCCTTCCTTGACCCTGGAAGGTG
CCACTCCCACTGTCCTTTCCTAATAAAATGAGGAAATTGCATCGCATTGTCTGAGTAGGTGTCATTCTAT
TCTGGGGGGTGGGGTGGGGCAGGACAGCAAGGGGGAGGATTGGGAAGACAATAGCAGGCATGCTGGGGAT
GCGGTGGGCTCTATGGGTACCCAGGTGCTGAAGAATTGACCCGGTTCCTCCTGGGCCAGAAAGAAGCAGG
CACATCCCCTTCTCTGTGACACACCCTGTCCACGCCCCTGGTTCTTAGTTCCAGCCCCACTCATAGGACA
CTCATAGCTCAGGAGGGCTCCGCCTTCAATCCCACCCGCTAAAGTACTTGGAGCGGTCTCTCCCTCCCTC
ATCAGCCCACCAAACCAAACCTAGCCTCCAAGAGTGGGAAGAAATTAAAGCAAGATAGGCTATTAAGTGC
AGAGGGAGAGAAAATGCCTCCAACATGTGAGGAAGTAATGAGAGAAATCATAGAATTTTAAGGCCATGAT
TTAAGGCCAATCGGAAAGAACATGTGAGCAAAAGGCCAGCAAAAGGCCAGGAACCGTAAAAAGGCCGCGT
TGCTGGCGTTTTTCCATAGGCTCCGCCCCCCTGACGAGCATCACAAAAATCGACGCTCAAGTCAGAGGTG
GCGAAACCCGACAGGACTATAAAGATACCAGGCGTTTCCCCCTGGAAGCTCCCTCGTGCGCTCTCCTGTT
CCGACCCTGCCGCTTACCGGATACCTGTCCGCCTTTCTCCCTTCGGGAAGCGTGGCGCTTTCTCATAGCT
CACGCTGTAGGTATCTCAGTTCGGTGTAGGTCGTTCGCTCCAAGCTGGGCTGTGTGCACGAACCCCCCGT
TCAGCCCGACCGCTGCGCCTTATCCGGTAACTATCGTCTTGAGTCCAACCCGGTAAGACACGACTTATCG
CCACTGGCAGCAGCCACTGGTAACAGGATTAGCAGAGCGAGGTATGTAGGCGGTGCTACAGAGTTCTTGA
AGTGGTGGCCTAACTACGGCTACACTAGAAGAACAGTATTTGGTATCTGCGCTCTGCTGAAGCCAGTTAC
CTTCGGAAAAAGAGTTGGTAGCTCTTGATCCGGCAAACAAACCACCGCTGGTAGCGGTGGTTTTTTTGTT
TGCAAGCAGCAGATTACGCGCAGAAAAAAAGGATCTCAAGAAGATCCTTTGATCTTTTCTACGGGGTCTG
ACGCTCAGTGGAACGAAAACTCACGTTAAGGGATTTTGGTCATGAGATTATCAAAAAGGATCTTCACCTA
GATCCTTTTAAATTAAAAATGAAGTTTTAAATCAATCTAAAGTATATATGAGTAAACTTGGTCTGACAGT
TACCAATGCTTAATCAGTGAGGCACCTATCTCAGCGATCTGTCTATTTCGTTCATCCATAGTTGCCTGAC
TCCCCGTCGTGTAGATAACTACGATACGGGAGGGCTTACCATCTGGCCCCAGTGCTGCAATGATACCGCG
AGACCCACGCTCACCGGCTCCAGATTTATCAGCAATAAACCAGCCAGCCGGAAGGGCCGAGCGCAGAAGT
GGTCCTGCAACTTTATCCGCCTCCATCCAGTCTATTAATTGTTGCCGGGAAGCTAGAGTAAGTAGTTCGC
CAGTTAATAGTTTGCGCAACGTTGTTGCCATTGCTACAGGCATCGTGGTGTCACGCTCGTCGTTTGGTAT
GGCTTCATTCAGCTCCGGTTCCCAACGATCAAGGCGAGTTACATGATCCCCCATGTTGTGCAAAAAAGCG
GTTAGCTCCTTCGGTCCTCCGATCGTTGTCAGAAGTAAGTTGGCCGCAGTGTTATCACTCATGGTTATGG
CAGCACTGCATAATTCTCTTACTGTCATGCCATCCGTAAGATGCTTTTCTGTGACTGGTGAGTACTCAAC
CAAGTCATTCTGAGAATAGTGTATGCGGCGACCGAGTTGCTCTTGCCCGGCGTCAATACGGGATAATACC
GCGCCACATAGCAGAACTTTAAAAGTGCTCATCATTGGAAAACGTTCTTCGGGGCGAAAACTCTCAAGGA
TCTTACCGCTGTTGAGATCCAGTTCGATGTAACCCACTCGTGCACCCAACTGATCTTCAGCATCTTTTAC
TTTCACCAGCGTTTCTGGGTGAGCAAAAACAGGAAGGCAAAATGCCGCAAAAAAGGGAATAAGGGCGACA
CGGAAATGTTGAATACTCATACTCTTCCTTTTTCAATATTATTGAAGCATTTATCAGGGTTATTGTCTCA
TGAGCGGATACATATTTGAATGTATTTAGAAAAATAAACAAATAGGGGTTCCGCGCACATTTCCCCGAAA
AGTGCCACCTGACGTCCCAATGATTGCACCATATGCGGTGTGAAATACCGCACAGATGCGTAAGGAGAAA
ATACCGCATCAGATTGGCTATTGGCCATTGCATACGTTGTATCCATATCATAATATGTACATTTATATTG
GCTCATGTCCAACATTACCGCCATGTTGACATTGATTATTGACTAGTTATTAATAGTAATCAATTACGGG
GTCATTAGTTCATAGCCCATATATGGAGTTCCGCGTTACATAACTTACGGTAAATGGCCCGCCTGGCTGA
CCGCCCAACGACCCCCGCCCATTGACGTCAATAATGACGTATGTTCCCATAGTAACGCCAATAGGGACTT
TCCATTGACGTCAATGGGTGGAGTATTTACGGTAAACTGCCCACTTGGCAGTACATCAAGTGTATCATAT
GCCAAGTACGCCCCCTATTGACGTCAATGACGGTAAATGGCCCGCCTGGCATTATGCCCAGTACATGACC
TTATGGGACTTTCCTACTTGGCAGTACATCTACGTATTAGTCATCGCTATTACCATGGTGATGCGGTTTT
GGCAGTACATCAATGGGCGTGGATAGCGGTTTGACTCACGGGGATTTCCAAGTCTCCACCCCATTGACGT
CAATGGGAGTTTGTTTTGGCACCAAAATCAACGGGACTTTCCAAAATGTCGTAACAACTCCGCCCCATTG
ACGCAAATGGGCGGTAGGCGTGTACGGTGGGAGGTCTATATAAGCAGAGCTCGTTTAGTGAACCGTCAGA
TCGCCTGGAGACGCCATCCACGCTGTTTTGACCTCCATAGAAGACACCGGGACCGATCCAGCCTCCATCG
GCTCGCATCTCTCCTTCACGCGCCCGCCGCCCTACCTGAGGCCGCCATCCACGCCGGTTGAGTCGCGTTC
TGCCGCCTCCCGCCTGTGGTGCCTCCTGAACTGCGTCCGCCGTCTAGGTAAGTTTAAAGCTCAGGTCGAG
ACCGGGCCTTTGTCCGGCGCTCCCTTGGAGCCTACCTAGACTCAGCCGGCTCTCCACGCTTTGCCTGACC
CTGCTTGCTCAACTCTAGTTAACGGTGGAGGGCAGTGTAGTCTGAGCAGTACTCGTTGCTGCCGCGCGCG
CCACCAGACATAATAGCTGACAGACTAACAGACTGTTCCTTTCCATGGGTCTTTTCTGCAGTCACCGTCG
TCGACACGTGTGATCAGATATCGCGGCCGCTCTAGA
